>Addgene plasmid #155462 | CLP1 | addgene full sequence | sequence record 376712 | Addgene NGS Result
GGCTCCGGTGCCCGTCAGTGGGCAGAGCGCACATCGCCCACAGTCCCCGAGAAGTTGGGGGGAGGGGTCG
GCAATTGAACCGGTGCCTAGAGAAGGTGGCGCGGGGTAAACTGGGAAAGTGATGTCGTGTACTGGCTCCG
CCTTTTTCCCGAGGGTGGGGGAGAACCGTATATAAGTGCAGTAGTCGCCGTGAACGTTCTTTTTCGCAAC
GGGTTTGCCGCCAGAACACAGGTAAGTGCCGTGTGTGGTTCCCGCGGGCCTGGCCTCTTTACGGGTTATG
GCCCTTGCGTGCCTTGAATTACTTCCACCTGGCTGCAGTACGTGATTCTTGATCCCGAGCTTCGGGTTGG
AAGTGGGTGGGAGAGTTCGAGGCCTTGCGCTTAAGGAGCCCCTTCGCCTCGTGCTTGAGTTGAGGCCTGG
CCTGGGCGCTGGGGCCGCCGCGTGCGAATCTGGTGGCACCTTCGCGCCTGTCTCGCTGCTTTCGATAAGT
CTCTAGCCATTTAAAATTTTTGATGACCTGCTGCGACGCTTTTTTTCTGGCAAGATAGTCTTGTAAATGC
GGGCCAAGATCTGCACACTGGTATTTCGGTTTTTGGGGCCGCGGGCGGCGACGGGGCCCGTGCGTCCCAG
CGCACATGTTCGGCGAGGCGGGGCCTGCGAGCGCGGCCACCGAGAATCGGACGGGGGTAGTCTCAAGCTG
GCCGGCCTGCTCTGGTGCCTGGCCTCGCGCCGCCGTGTATCGCCCCGCCCTGGGCGGCAAGGCTGGCCCG
GTCGGCACCAGTTGCGTGAGCGGAAAGATGGCCGCTTCCCGGCCCTGCTGCAGGGAGCTCAAAATGGAGG
ACGCGGCGCTCGGGAGAGCGGGCGGGTGAGTCACCCACACAAAGGAAAAGGGCCTTTCCGTCCTCAGCCG
TCGCTTCATGTGACTCCACGGAGTACCGGGCGCCGTCCAGGCACCTCGATTAGTTCTCGAGCTTTTGGAG
TACGTCGTCTTTAGGTTGGGGGGAGGGGTTTTATGCGATGGAGTTTCCCCACACTGAGTGGGTGGAGACT
GAAGTTAGGCCAGCTTGGCACTTGATGTAATTCTCCTTGGAATTTGCCCTTTTTGAGTTTGGATCTTGGT
TCATTCTCAAGCCTCAGACAGTGGTTCAAAGTTTTTTTCTTCCATTTCAGGTGTCGTGAGGAATTAGCTT
GGTACTAATACGACTCACTATAGGGAGACCCAAGCTGGCTAGGTAAGCTTGGTACCGAGCTCGGATCCAC
TAGTCCAGTGTGGTGGAATTCTGCAGATATCAACAAGTTTGTACAAAAAAGTTGGCATGGGAGAAGAGGC
TAATGATGACAAGAAGCCAACCACTAAATTTGAACTAGAGCGAGAAACAGAACTTCGCTTTGAGGTGGAG
GCATCTCAGTCAGTTCAGTTGGAGTTGTTGACTGGCATGGCAGAGATCTTTGGCACAGAGCTGACCCGAA
ACAAGAAATTCACCTTTGATGCTGGTGCCAAGGTGGCTGTTTTCACTTGGCATGGCTGTTCTGTGCAACT
GAGCGGCCGCACTGAGGTGGCTTATGTCTCCAAGGACACTCCTATGTTGCTTTACCTCAACACTCACACA
GCCTTGGAACAGATGCGGAGGCAAGCGGAAAAGGAAGAAGAGCGAGGTCCCCGAGTGATGGTAGTGGGCC
CCACTGATGTGGGCAAGTCTACAGTGTGTCGCCTTCTGCTCAACTACGCAGTGCGTTTGGGCCGCCGTCC
CACTTATGTGGAGCTGGATGTGGGCCAGGGTTCTGTGTCCATCCCTGGTACCATGGGGGCCCTCTACATC
GAGCGGCCTGCAGATGTCGAAGAGGGTTTCTCTATCCAGGCCCCTCTGGTGTATCATTTTGGTTCCACCA
CTCCTGGCACTAACATCAAGCTTTATAATAAGATTACATCTCGTTTAGCAGATGTGTTCAACCAAAGGTG
TGAGGTGAACCGAAGGGCATCTGTGAGTGGCTGTGTCATTAACACCTGTGGCTGGGTCAAGGGCTCTGGT
TACCAGGCTCTGGTGCATGCAGCCTCAGCTTTTGAGGTGGATGTCGTTGTTGTTCTGGATCAAGAACGAC
TGTACAATGAACTGAAACGGGACCTCCCCCACTTTGTACGCACTGTGCTGCTCCCTAAATCTGGGGGTGT
GGTGGAGCGCTCCAAGGACTTCCGGCGGGAATGTAGGGATGAGCGTATCCGTGAGTATTTTTATGGATTC
CGAGGCTGTTTCTATCCCCATGCCTTCAATGTCAAATTTTCAGATGTGAAAATCTACAAAGTTGGGGCAC
CCACCATCCCAGACTCCTGTTTACCTTTGGGCATGTCTCAAGAGGATAATCAGCTCAAGCTAGTACCTGT
CACTCCTGGGCGAGATATGGTGCACCACCTACTGAGTGTTAGCACTGCCGAGGGTACAGAGGAGAACCTG
TCCGAGACAAGTGTAGCTGGCTTCATTGTGGTGACCAGTGTGGACCTGGAGCATCAGGTGTTTACTGTTC
TGTCTCCAGCCCCTCGCCCACTGCCTAAGAACTTCCTTCTCATCATGGATATCCGGTTCATGGATCTGAA
GTACCCAACTTTCTTGTACAAAGTGGTTGATATCCAGCACAGTGGCGGCCGCTCGAGTCTAGAGGGCCCG
CGGTTCGAAACCAGCGGAGGCGGCGGAAGCGGGGGAGGAGGCAGCGGCGGAGGCGGCAGCGGGGGCGGCG
GAAGCGCTACCGGTAAGCCTATCCCTAACCCTCTCCTCGGTCTCGATTCTACGCGTACCGGTATGGCTTC
TAACTTTACTCAGTTCGTTCTCGTCGACAATGGCGGAACTGGCGACGTGACTGTCGCCCCAAGCAACTTC
GCTAACGGGGTCGCTGAATGGATCAGCTCTAACTCGCGATCACAGGCTTACAAAGTAACCTGTAGCGTTC
GTCAGAGCTCTGCGCAGAATCGCAAATACACCATCAAAGTCGAGGTGCCTAAAGTGGCAACCCAGACTGT
TGGTGGTGAAGAGCTTCCTGTAGCCGGATGGAGATCTTACTTAAATATGGAACTAACCATTCCAATTTTC
GCCACGAATTCCGACTGCGAGCTTATTGTTAAGGCAATGCAAGGTCTCCTAAAAGATGGAAACCCGATTC
CCTCGGCCATCGCGGCCAACTCCGGCATCTACGGAGGTGGAGGTGGATCTCGTACGGGTTAGTAATGAGT
TTAAACCCGCTGATCAGCCTCGACTGTGCCTTCTAGTTGCCAGCCATCTGTTGTTTGCCCCTCCCCCGTG
CCTTCCTTGACCCTGGAAGGTGCCACTCCCACTGTCCTTTCCTAATAAAATGAGGAAATTGCATCGCATT
GTCTGAGTAGGTGTCATTCTATTCTGGGGGGTGGGGTGGGGCAGGACAGCAAGGGGGAGGATTGGGAAGA
CAATAGCAGGCATGCTGGGGATGCGGTGGGCTCTATGGCTTCTGAGGCGGAAAGAACCAGCTGGGGCTCT
AGGGGGTATCCCC
[124 nt withheld, positions 3514-3637]
C
[91 nt withheld, positions 3639-3729]
AGGGTGATGGTTCACGTACCTAGAAGTTCCTATTCCGAAGTTCCTATTCTCTAGAAAGTATAGGAACTTC
CTTGGCCAAAAAGCCTGAACTCACCGCGACGTCTGTCGAGAAGTTTCTGATCGAAAAGTTCGACAGCGTC
TCCGACCTGATGCAGCTCTCGGAGGGCGAAGAATCTCGTGCTTTCAGCTTCGATGTAGGAGGGCGTGGAT
ATGTCCTGCGGGTAAATAGCTGCGCCGATGGTTTCTACAAAGATCGTTATGTTTATCGGCACTTTGCATC
GGCCGCGCTCCCGATTCCGGAAGTGCTTGACATTGGGGAATTCAGCGAGAGCCTGACCTATTGCATCTCC
CGCCGTGCACAGGGTGTCACGTTGCAAGACCTGCCTGAAACCGAACTGCCCGCTGTTCTGCAGCCGGTCG
CGGAGGCCATGGATGCGATCGCTGCGGCCGATCTTAGCCAGACGAGCGGGTTCGGCCCATTCGGACCGCA
AGGAATCGGTCAATACACTACATGGCGTGATTTCATATGCGCGATTGCTGATCCCCATGTGTATCACTGG
CAAACTGTGATGGACGACACCGTCAGTGCGTCCGTCGCGCAGGCTCTCGATGAGCTGATGCTTTGGGCCG
AGGACTGCCCCGAAGTCCGGCACCTCGTGCACGCGGATTTCGGCTCCAACAATGTCCTGACGGACAATGG
CCGCATAACAGCGGTCATTGACTGGAGCGAGGCGATGTTCGGGGATTCCCAATACGAGGTCGCCAACATC
TTCTTCTGGAGGCCGTGGTTGGCTTGTATGGAGCAGCAGACGCGCTACTTCGAGCGGAGGCATCCGGAGC
TTGCAGGATCGCCGCGGCTCCGGGCGTATATGCTCCGCATTGGTCTTGACCAACTCTATCAGAGCTTGGT
TGACGGCAATTTCGATGATGCAGCTTGGGCGCAGGGTCGATGCGACGCAATCGTCCGATCCGGAGCCGGG
ACTGTCGGGCGTACACAAATCGCCCGCAGAAGCGCGGCCGTCTGGACCGATGGCTGTGTAGAAGTACTCG
CCGATAGTGGAAACCGACGCCCCAGCACTCGTCCGAGGGCAAAGGAATAGCACGTACTACGAGATTTCGA
TTCCACCGCCGCCTTCTATGAAAGGTTGGGCTTCGGAATCGTTTTCCGGGACGCCGGCTGGATGATCCTC
CAGCGCGGGGATCTCATGCTGGAGTTCTTCGCCCACCCCAACTTGTTTATTGCAGCTTATAATGGTTACA
AATAAAGCAATAGCATCACAAATTTCACAAATAAAGCATTTTTTTCACTGCATTCTAGTTGTGGTTTGTC
CAAACTCATCAATGTATCTTATCATGTCTGTATACCGTCGACCTCTAGCTAGAGCTTGGCGTAATCATGG
TCATAGCTGTTTCCTGTGTGAAATTGTTATCCGCTCACAATTCCACACAACATACGAGCCGGAAGCATAA
AGTGTAAAGCCTGGGGTGCCTAATGAGTGAGCTAACTCACATTAATTGCGTTGCGCTCACTGCCCGCTTT
CCAGTCGGGAAACCTGTCGTGCCAGCTGCATTAATGAATCGGCCAACGCGCGGGGAGAGGCGGTTTGCGT
ATTGGGCGCTCTTCCGCTTCCTCGCTCACTGACTCGCTGCGCTCGGTCGTTCGGCTGCGGCGAGCGGTAT
CAGCTCACTCAAAGGCGGTAATACGGTTATCCACAGAATCAGGGGATAACGCAGGAAAGAACATGTGAGC
AAAAGGCCAGCAAAAGGCCAGGAACCGTAAAAAGGCCGCGTTGCTGGCGTTTTTCCATAGGCTCCGCCCC
CCTGACGAGCATCACAAAAATCGACGCTCAAGTCAGAGGTGGCGAAACCCGACAGGACTATAAAGATACC
AGGCGTTTCCCCCTGGAAGCTCCCTCGTGCGCTCTCCTGTTCCGACCCTGCCGCTTACCGGATACCTGTC
CGCCTTTCTCCCTTCGGGAAGCGTGGCGCTTTCTCATAGCTCACGCTGTAGGTATCTCAGTTCGGTGTAG
GTCGTTCGCTCCAAGCTGGGCTGTGTGCACGAACCCCCCGTTCAGCCCGACCGCTGCGCCTTATCCGGTA
ACTATCGTCTTGAGTCCAACCCGGTAAGACACGACTTATCGCCACTGGCAGCAGCCACTGGTAACAGGAT
TAGCAGAGCGAGGTATGTAGGCGGTGCTACAGAGTTCTTGAAGTGGTGGCCTAACTACGGCTACACTAGA
AGAACAGTATTTGGTATCTGCGCTCTGCTGAAGCCAGTTACCTTCGGAAAAAGAGTTGGTAGCTCTTGAT
CCGGCAAACAAACCACCGCTGGTAGCGGTGGTTTTTTTGTTTGCAAGCAGCAGATTACGCGCAGAAAAAA
AGGATCTCAAGAAGATCCTTTGATCTTTTCTACGGGGTCTGACGCTCAGTGGAACGAAAACTCACGTTAA
GGGATTTTGGTCATGAGATTATCAAAAAGGATCTTCACCTAGATCCTTTTAAATTAAAAATGAAGTTTTA
AATCAATCTAAAGTATATATGAGTAAACTTGGTCTGACAGTTACCAATGCTTAATCAGTGAGGCACCTAT
CTCAGCGATCTGTCTATTTCGTTCATCCATAGTTGCCTGACTCCCCGTCGTGTAGATAACTACGATACGG
GAGGGCTTACCATCTGGCCCCAGTGCTGCAATGATACCGCGAGACCCACGCTCACCGGCTCCAGATTTAT
CAGCAATAAACCAGCCAGCCGGAAGGGCCGAGCGCAGAAGTGGTCCTGCAACTTTATCCGCCTCCATCCA
GTCTATTAATTGTTGCCGGGAAGCTAGAGTAAGTAGTTCGCCAGTTAATAGTTTGCGCAACGTTGTTGCC
ATTGCTACAGGCATCGTGGTGTCACGCTCGTCGTTTGGTATGGCTTCATTCAGCTCCGGTTCCCAACGAT
CAAGGCGAGTTACATGATCCCCCATGTTGTGCAAAAAAGCGGTTAGCTCCTTCGGTCCTCCGATCGTTGT
CAGAAGTAAGTTGGCCGCAGTGTTATCACTCATGGTTATGGCAGCACTGCATAATTCTCTTACTGTCATG
CCATCCGTAAGATGCTTTTCTGTGACTGGTGAGTACTCAACCAAGTCATTCTGAGAATAGTGTATGCGGC
GACCGAGTTGCTCTTGCCCGGCGTCAATACGGGATAATACCGCGCCACATAGCAGAACTTTAAAAGTGCT
CATCATTGGAAAACGTTCTTCGGGGCGAAAACTCTCAAGGATCTTACCGCTGTTGAGATCCAGTTCGATG
TAACCCACTCGTGCACCCAACTGATCTTCAGCATCTTTTACTTTCACCAGCGTTTCTGGGTGAGCAAAAA
CAGGAAGGCAAAATGCCGCAAAAAAGGGAATAAGGGCGACACGGAAATGTTGAATACTCATACTCTTCCT
TTTTCAATATTATTGAAGCATTTATCAGGGTTATTGTCTCATGAGCGGATACATATTTGAATGTATTTAG
AAAAATAAACAAATAGGGGTTCCGCGCACATTTCCCCGAAAAGTGCCACCTGACGTCGACGGATCGGGAG
ATCTCCCGATCCCCTATGGTGCACTCTCAGTACAATCTGCTCTGATGCCGCATAGTTAAGCCAGTATCTG
CTCCCTGCTTGTGTGTTGGAGGTCGCTGAGTAGTGCGCGAGCAAAATTTAAGCTACAACAAGGCAAGGCT
TGACCGACAATTGCATGAAGAATCTGCTTAGGGTTAGGCGTTTTGCGCTGCTTCGCGATGTACGGGCCAG
ATATACGCGTTGACATTGATTATTGACTAGGCTTTTGCAAAAAGCTTTGCAAAGATGGATAAAGTTTTAA
ACAGAGAGGAATCTTTGCAGCTAATGGACCTTCTAGGTCTTGAAAGGAGTGGGAATT
Features (pLannotate 1.2.2; 24 found; start..end, strand, type, name):
      1..1179    +  promoter       EF-1α promoter: strong constitutive promoter for human elongation factor EF-1α
   1196..1214    +  promoter       T7 promoter: promoter for bacteriophage T7 RNA polymerase
   1294..1311    +  protein_bind   attB1 (fragment): mutant version of attB; core recombination site for the Gateway® BP reaction BP Clonase™
   1317..2591    +  CDS            CLP1: CLP1_HUMAN - Also known as HEAB. Experimental evidence at protein level: Swiss-Prot protein existence level 1. Polynucleotide kinase that can phosphorylate the 5'-hydroxyl groups of double-stranded RNA (dsRNA), single-stranded RNA (ssRNA), double-stranded DNA (dsDNA) and double-stranded DNA:RNA hybrids. dsRNA is phosphorylated more efficiently than dsDNA, and the RNA component of a DNA:RNA hybrid is phosphorylated more efficiently than the DNA component. Plays a key role in both tRNA splicing and mRNA 3'-end formation. Component of the tRNA splicing endonuclease complex: phosphorylates the 5'-
   2593..2617    -  protein_bind   attB2: mutant version of attB; recombination site for the Gateway® BP reaction BP Clonase™
   2742..2783    +  CDS            V5 tag: epitope tag from simian virus 5
   2796..3182    +  CDS            MS2: bacteriophage MS2 coat protein binds to a specific stem-loop structure in the viral RNA (Peabody, 1993)
   3244..3468    +  polyA_signal   bGH poly(A) signal: bovine growth hormone polyadenylation signal
   3472..3493    +  promoter       SV40 promoter (fragment): SV40 enhancer and early promoter
   3514..3747    +  rep_origin     f1 ori (fragment) (sequence partly withheld): f1 bacteriophage origin of replication; arrow indicates direction of (+) strand synthesis
   3752..3799    +  protein_bind   FRT: FLP-mediated recombination occurs in the 8-bp core sequence TCTAGAAA (Turan and Bode, 2011). FLP recombinase from the Saccharomyces cerevisiae 2μ plasmid
   3807..4829    +  CDS            HygR: aminoglycoside phosphotransferase from E. coli; aph(4)-Ia; confers resistance to hygromycin
   4839..4964    +  CDS            ble (fragment): BLE_KLEPN - Experimental evidence at protein level: Swiss-Prot protein existence level 1. Binding protein with a strong affinity to the bleomycin family of antibiotics. Binds to CL990; an antimitotic-antibiotic compound. From Klebsiella pneumoniae.
   4959..5080    +  polyA_signal   SV40 poly(A) signal: SV40 polyadenylation signal
   5153..5169    -  protein_bind   lac operator: The lac repressor binds to the lac operator to inhibit transcription in E. coli. This inhibition can be relieved by adding lactose or isopropyl-β-D-thiogalactopyranoside (IPTG). lac repressor encoded by lacI
   5177..5207    -  promoter       lac promoter: promoter for the E. coli lac operon
   5222..5243    -  protein_bind   CAP binding site: CAP binding activates transcription in the presence of cAMP. E. coli catabolite activator protein
   5256..5348    -  CDS            lacI (fragment): lac repressor; lacI; The lac repressor binds to the lac operator to inhibit transcription in E. coli. This inhibition can be relieved by adding lactose or isopropyl-β-D-thiogalactopyranoside (IPTG).
   5531..6119    -  rep_origin     ori: high-copy-number ColE1/pMB1/pBR322/pUC origin of replication
   6290..7150    -  CDS            AmpR: β-lactamase; bla; confers resistance to ampicillin, carbenicillin, and related antibiotics
   7151..7255    -  promoter       AmpR promoter: bla
   7314..7366    -  misc_feature   bom (fragment): basis of mobility region from pBR322
   7521..7539    +  enhancer       CMV enhancer (fragment): human cytomegalovirus immediate early enhancer
   7564..7630    +  CDS            small t antigen (fragment): SV40 (simian virus 40) small t antigen
