[The description below was written by a language model from this plasmid's Addgene catalogue record and pLannotate feature annotations shown in this document.]
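Description:
CLP1 is a mammalian expression plasmid built by Gateway recombination of the human CLP1 open reading frame (about 1.3 kb, unmutated, derived from a DNASU clone) into the destination vector E2.pEF5-DEST-FL-V5-MCP. The strong constitutive EF-1α promoter drives the coding sequence, which is flanked by attB1 and attB2 recombination scars and followed by a V5 epitope tag and the bacteriophage MS2 coat protein (MCP). According to the catalogue entry, these form a C-terminal V5-MCP fusion contributed by the backbone. A bGH polyadenylation signal terminates the transcript, and a T7 promoter sits just upstream of the insert. CLP1 itself is annotated as a polynucleotide kinase involved in tRNA splicing and mRNA 3'-end formation.

The MCP moiety binds MS2 stem-loop RNA, so the fusion can be recruited to a transcript that carries such hairpins. This fits the stated purpose of an RNA-binding protein tethering screen, in which tethered candidates are tested for effects on mRNA stability and translation. The V5 tag allows detection of the fusion protein. The reporter used in the screen is not described in the record.

Downstream of the expression cassette, the feature table shows an FRT site directly preceding a hygromycin resistance gene with an SV40 poly(A) signal. No intact promoter is annotated in front of it, an arrangement typical of vectors designed for FLP-mediated integration into a genomic FRT landing site, although the record does not state that this was done. For propagation in E. coli, the plasmid carries a high-copy ColE1/pUC-type origin and an ampicillin resistance gene. Several small fragments (f1 ori, ble, lacI, CMV enhancer, SV40 small t antigen) appear to be backbone remnants.
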