Addgene plasmid #155462: CLP1
Purpose: For use in RBP tethering screen
Depositing lab: Eugene Yeo. Depositing organization: University of California, San Diego (UCSD). Publication: Large-scale tethered function assays identify factors that regulate mRNA stability and translation. Luo EC, Nathanson JL, Tan FE, Schwartz JL, Schmok JC, Shankar A, Markmiller S, Yee BA, Sathe S, Pratt GA, Scaletta DB, Ha Y, Hill DE, Aigner S, Yeo GW. Nat Struct Mol Biol. 2020 Oct;27(10):989-1000. doi: 10.1038/s41594-020-0477-6. Epub 2020 Aug 17. PubMed 32807991.
Backbone
  Vector backbone: E2.pEF5-DEST-FL-V5-MCP
  Backbone size w/o insert (bp): 7357
  Vector type: Mammalian Expression
Growth in bacteria
  Bacterial resistance: Ampicillin, 100 μg/mL
  Growth temperature: 37°C
  Growth strain: DH5alpha
  Copy number: High Copy
Gene/Insert
  Gene/Insert name: CLP1 (alt name: Accession: BC000446.1)
  Species: H. sapiens (human)
  Insert size (bp): 1278
  Mutation: none
  Entrez Gene: CLP1 (a.k.a. HEAB, hClp1)
  Promoter: EF-1a
  Tag / fusion protein: V5-MCP (C terminal on backbone)
  Cloning method: Gateway Cloning
  Sequencing primers: 5′ TAATACGACTCACTATAGGG; 3′ gctcgagtctagagggc
Resource information
  A portion of this plasmid was derived from a plasmid made by: DNASU Plasmid Repository Center for Personalized Diagnostics Biodesign Institute
Terms and licenses: Academic/Nonprofit Terms; Industry Terms: Not Available to Industry
How to cite: CLP1 was a gift from Eugene Yeo (Addgene plasmid # 155462 ; http://n2t.net/addgene:155462 ; RRID:Addgene_155462)
